Addgene plasmid #153249: pDGE497
Purpose: (Empty Backbone) M6E shuttle vector containing the Arabidopsis thaliana U6 promoter for preparation of single guide RNA transcriptional units by cloning of hybridized oligonucleotides.
Depositing lab: Johannes Stuttmann. Depositing organization: Martin-Luther-Universitaet Halle-Wittenberg. Publication: Highly efficient multiplex editing: One-shot generation of 8x Nicotiana benthamiana and 12x Arabidopsis mutants. Stuttmann J, Barthel K, Martin P, Ordon J, Erickson JL, Herr R, Ferik F, Kretschmer C, Berner T, Keilwagen J, Marillonnet S, Bonas U. Plant J. 2021 Feb 12. doi: 10.1111/tpj.15197. PubMed 33577114.
Backbone
  Vector backbone: pUC57-BsaI
  Backbone size (bp): 2700
  Vector type: CRISPR
  Selectable markers: ccdB
Growth in bacteria
  Bacterial resistance: Chloramphenicol and Ampicillin, 25 & 100 μg/mL
  Growth temperature: 37°C
  Growth strain: ccdB Survival
  Copy number: High Copy
Gene/Insert
  Gene/Insert name: None
Terms and licenses: Academic/Nonprofit Terms; Industry Terms: Not Available to Industry
Depositor comments: Please visit https://www.biorxiv.org/content/10.1101/2020.03.31.018671v2 for bioRxiv preprint.
How to cite: pDGE497 was a gift from Johannes Stuttmann (Addgene plasmid # 153249 ; http://n2t.net/addgene:153249 ; RRID:Addgene_153249)
