[The description below was written by a language model from this plasmid's Addgene catalogue record and pLannotate feature annotations shown in this document.]
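Description:
pDGE497 is an empty shuttle ("M6E") vector from a plant multiplex genome-editing toolkit, built on the pUC57-BsaI backbone and used to prepare single guide RNA transcriptional units. It is a high-copy E. coli plasmid of about 4.4 kb that replicates from a ColE1/pUC-type origin and carries a β-lactamase gene for ampicillin resistance. Remnants of the pUC lineage are also annotated, including lacZα, lac promoter/operator, CAP site, lacI, bom and rop fragments. These appear to be backbone leftovers rather than functional parts of the payload.

The working cassette consists of the Arabidopsis thaliana U6 snRNA promoter, of which the annotation software detected only a short fragment. Next comes a stuffer containing a chloramphenicol resistance gene with its own cat promoter, a partial ccdA and the intact ccdB toxin gene, and then a sequence matching the Streptococcus pyogenes tracrRNA portion, i.e. the sgRNA scaffold. The CmR-ccdB stuffer sits where the guide sequence belongs. Cloning a pair of hybridized oligonucleotides encoding the target-specific spacer replaces it, joining the U6 promoter, a Pol III promoter suited to small RNA expression in plants, directly to spacer and scaffold. Because CcdB poisons gyrase in ordinary E. coli strains, uncut or religated parental plasmid is counter-selected after cloning. The empty vector itself must therefore be maintained in a ccdB-tolerant strain under chloramphenicol and ampicillin selection.

The record does not spell out the restriction sites or the downstream assembly scheme. The "shuttle" designation, the backbone name and the associated multiplex editing work suggest that finished sgRNA units are later combined into arrays in a Cas9-containing plant transformation vector, for simultaneous editing of many loci in Arabidopsis or Nicotiana benthamiana.
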