Features (pLannotate 1.2.2; 16 found; start..end, strand, type, name):
    137..236     +  misc_feature   bom (fragment): basis of mobility region from pBR322
    242..399     -  CDS            lacZα (fragment): LacZα fragment of β-galactosidase; lacZ fragment
    461..477     +  promoter       AtU6 promoter (fragment): consensus promoter from the three Arabidopsis U6 snRNA genes (Waibel and Filipowicz, 1990; Nekrasov et al., 2013)
    550..652     +  promoter       cat promoter: promoter of the E. coli cat gene encoding chloramphenicol acetyltransferase
    653..1311    +  CDS            CmR: chloramphenicol acetyltransferase; cat; confers resistance to chloramphenicol
   1493..1651    +  CDS            ccdA (fragment): CCDA_ECO57 - Also known as H, letA. Experimental evidence at protein level: Swiss-Prot protein existence level 1. Antitoxin component of a type II toxin-antitoxin (TA) system which inhibits the post-segregational killing (PSK) of plasmid-free cells, also referred to as a plasmid addiction system. Binds to and blocks the activity of CcdB; will also remove bound CcdB protein from the CcdB-GyrA complex by forming a CcdA-CcdB complex, a process termed rejuvenation. Functions as a transcriptional corepressor for the ccdAB operon, repression also requires CcdB (By similarity). From Escherichia coli
   1656..1958    +  CDS            ccdB: CCDB_ECOLI - Also known as G, letB, letD. Experimental evidence at protein level: Swiss-Prot protein existence level 1. Toxic component of a type II toxin-antitoxin (TA) system, functioning in plasmid maintainence. Responsible for the post- segregational killing (PSK) of plasmid-free cells, also referred to as a plasmid addiction system. Half-life of over 2 hours. Cell killing by CcdB is accompanied by filamentation, defects in chromosome and plasmid segregation, defects in cell division, formation of anucleate cells, decreased DNA synthesis and plasmid loss. Interferes with the activity of DN
   2017..2084    +  misc_RNA       tracrRNA (fragment): trans-activating CRISPR RNA for the Streptococcus pyogenes CRISPR/Cas9 system
   2188..2204    -  protein_bind   lac operator: The lac repressor binds to the lac operator to inhibit transcription in E. coli. This inhibition can be relieved by adding lactose or isopropyl-β-D-thiogalactopyranoside (IPTG). lac repressor encoded by lacI
   2212..2242    -  promoter       lac promoter: promoter for the E. coli lac operon
   2257..2278    -  protein_bind   CAP binding site: CAP binding activates transcription in the presence of cAMP. E. coli catabolite activator protein
   2291..2383    -  CDS            lacI (fragment): lac repressor; lacI; The lac repressor binds to the lac operator to inhibit transcription in E. coli. This inhibition can be relieved by adding lactose or isopropyl-β-D-thiogalactopyranoside (IPTG).
   2566..3154    -  rep_origin     ori: high-copy-number ColE1/pMB1/pBR322/pUC origin of replication
   3325..4185    -  CDS            AmpR: β-lactamase; bla; confers resistance to ampicillin, carbenicillin, and related antibiotics
   4186..4290    -  promoter       AmpR promoter: bla
   4385..35      +  CDS            rop (fragment) (across the origin): Rop protein, which maintains plasmids at low copy number; rop
>Addgene plasmid #153249 | pDGE497 | addgene full sequence | sequence record 305828 | Addgene NGS Result
TCGCGCGTTTCGGTGATGACGGTGAAAACCTCTGACACATGCAGCTCCCGGAGACGGTCACAGCTTGTCT
GTAAGCGGATGCCGGGAGCAGACAAGCCCGTCAGGGCGCGTCAGCGGGTGTTGGCGGGTGTCGGGGCTGG
CTTAACTATGCGGCATCAGAGCAGATTGTACTGAGAGTGCACCATATGCGGTGTGAAATACCGCACAGAT
GCGTAAGGAGAAAATACCGCATCAGGCGCCATTCGCCATTCAGGCTGCGCAACTGTTGGGAAGGGCGATC
GGTGCGGGCCTCTTCGCTATTACGCCAGCTGGCGAAAGGGGGATGTGCTGCAAGGCGATTAAGTTGGGTA
ACGCCAGGGTTTTCCCAGTCACGACGTTGTAAAACGACGGCCAGTGAATTCGAGCTCGGTACCTCGCGAA
TGCATCTAGATTGGTCTCATGCGTAAGTTGAAAACAATCTTCAAAAGTCCCACATCGCTTAGATAAGAAA
ACGAAGCTGAGTTTATATACAGCTAGAGTCGAAGTAGTGATTGAAGTCTTCTGAGACGTTGATCGGCACG
TAAGAGGTTCCAACTTTCACCATAATGAAATAAGATCACTACCGGGCGTATTTTTTGAGTTATCGAGATT
TTCAGGAGCTAAGGAAGCTAAAATGGAGAAAAAAATCACTGGATATACCACCGTTGATATATCCCAATGG
CATCGTAAAGAACATTTTGAGGCATTTCAGTCAGTTGCTCAATGTACCTATAACCAGACCGTTCAGCTGG
ATATTACGGCCTTTTTAAAGACCGTAAAGAAAAATAAGCACAAGTTTTATCCGGCCTTTATTCACATTCT
TGCCCGCCTGATGAATGCTCATCCGGAATTCCGTATGGCAATGAAAGACGGTGAGCTGGTGATATGGGAT
AGTGTTCACCCTTGTTACACCGTTTTCCATGAGCAAACTGAAACGTTTTCATCGCTCTGGAGTGAATACC
ACGACGATTTCCGGCAGTTTCTACACATATATTCGCAAGATGTGGCGTGTTACGGTGAAAACCTGGCCTA
TTTCCCTAAAGGGTTTATTGAGAATATGTTTTTCGTCTCAGCCAATCCCTGGGTGAGTTTCACCAGTTTT
GATTTAAACGTGGCCAATATGGACAACTTCTTCGCCCCCGTTTTCACCATGGGCAAATATTATACGCAAG
GCGACAAGGTGCTGATGCCGCTGGCGATTCAGGTTCATCATGCCGTTTGTGATGGCTTCCATGTCGGCAG
AATGCTTAATGAATTACAACAGTACTGCGATGAGTGGCAGGGGGGGCGTAAACGCCGCGTGGATCCGGCT
TACTAAAAGCCAGATAACAGTATGCGTATTTGCGCGCTGATTTTTGCGGTATAAGAATATATACTGATAT
GTATACCCGAAGTATGTCAGAAAGAGGTATGCTATGAAGCAGCGTATTACAGTGACAGTTGACAGCGACA
GCTATCAGTTGCTCAAGGCATATATGATGTCAATATCTCCGGTCTGGTAAGCACAACCATGCAGAATGAA
GCCCGTCGTCTGCGTGCCGAACGCTGGAAAGCGGAAAATCAGGAAGGGATGGCTGAGGTCGCCCGGTTTA
TTGAAATGAACGGCTCTTTTGCTGACGAGAACAGGGGCTGGTGAAATGCAGTTTAAGGTTTACACCTATA
AAAGAGAGAGCCGTTATCGTCTGTTTGTGGATGTACAGAGTGATATTATTGACACGCCCGGGCGACGGAT
GGTGATCCCCCTGGCCAGTGCACGTCTGCTGTCAGATAAAGTCTCCCGTGAACTTTACCCGGTGGTGCAT
ATCGGGGATGAAAGCTGGCGCATGATGACCACCGATATGGCCAGTGTGCCGGTTTCCGTTATCGGGGAAG
AAGTGGCTGATCTCAGCCACCGCGAAAATGACATCAAAAACGCCATTAACCTGATGTTCTGGGGAATATA
AATGTCAGGCTCCCTTATACACAGCCAGTCGAAGACTTGTTTCAGAGCTATGCTGGAAACAGCATAGCAA
GTTGAAATAAGGCTAGTCCGTTATCAACTTGAAAAAGTGGCACCGAGTCGGTGCTTTTTTTTGCTTAGAG
ACCTTTATCGGATCCCGGGCCCGTCGACTGCAGAGGCCTGCATGCAAGCTTGGCGTAATCATGGTCATAG
CTGTTTCCTGTGTGAAATTGTTATCCGCTCACAATTCCACACAACATACGAGCCGGAAGCATAAAGTGTA
AAGCCTGGGGTGCCTAATGAGTGAGCTAACTCACATTAATTGCGTTGCGCTCACTGCCCGCTTTCCAGTC
GGGAAACCTGTCGTGCCAGCTGCATTAATGAATCGGCCAACGCGCGGGGAGAGGCGGTTTGCGTATTGGG
CGCTCTTCCGCTTCCTCGCTCACTGACTCGCTGCGCTCGGTCGTTCGGCTGCGGCGAGCGGTATCAGCTC
ACTCAAAGGCGGTAATACGGTTATCCACAGAATCAGGGGATAACGCAGGAAAGAACATGTGAGCAAAAGG
CCAGCAAAAGGCCAGGAACCGTAAAAAGGCCGCGTTGCTGGCGTTTTTCCATAGGCTCCGCCCCCCTGAC
GAGCATCACAAAAATCGACGCTCAAGTCAGAGGTGGCGAAACCCGACAGGACTATAAAGATACCAGGCGT
TTCCCCCTGGAAGCTCCCTCGTGCGCTCTCCTGTTCCGACCCTGCCGCTTACCGGATACCTGTCCGCCTT
TCTCCCTTCGGGAAGCGTGGCGCTTTCTCATAGCTCACGCTGTAGGTATCTCAGTTCGGTGTAGGTCGTT
CGCTCCAAGCTGGGCTGTGTGCACGAACCCCCCGTTCAGCCCGACCGCTGCGCCTTATCCGGTAACTATC
GTCTTGAGTCCAACCCGGTAAGACACGACTTATCGCCACTGGCAGCAGCCACTGGTAACAGGATTAGCAG
AGCGAGGTATGTAGGCGGTGCTACAGAGTTCTTGAAGTGGTGGCCTAACTACGGCTACACTAGAAGAACA
GTATTTGGTATCTGCGCTCTGCTGAAGCCAGTTACCTTCGGAAAAAGAGTTGGTAGCTCTTGATCCGGCA
AACAAACCACCGCTGGTAGCGGTGGTTTTTTTGTTTGCAAGCAGCAGATTACGCGCAGAAAAAAAGGATC
TCAAGAAGATCCTTTGATCTTTTCTACGGGGTCTGACGCTCAGTGGAACGAAAACTCACGTTAAGGGATT
TTGGTCATGAGATTATCAAAAAGGATCTTCACCTAGATCCTTTTAAATTAAAAATGAAGTTTTAAATCAA
TCTAAAGTATATATGAGTAAACTTGGTCTGACAGTTACCAATGCTTAATCAGTGAGGCACCTATCTCAGC
GATCTGTCTATTTCGTTCATCCATAGTTGCCTGACTCCCCGTCGTGTAGATAACTACGATACGGGAGGGC
TTACCATCTGGCCCCAGTGCTGCAATGATACCGCGAGATCCACGCTCACCGGCTCCAGATTTATCAGCAA
TAAACCAGCCAGCCGGAAGGGCCGAGCGCAGAAGTGGTCCTGCAACTTTATCCGCCTCCATCCAGTCTAT
TAATTGTTGCCGGGAAGCTAGAGTAAGTAGTTCGCCAGTTAATAGTTTGCGCAACGTTGTTGCCATTGCT
ACAGGCATCGTGGTGTCACGCTCGTCGTTTGGTATGGCTTCATTCAGCTCCGGTTCCCAACGATCAAGGC
GAGTTACATGATCCCCCATGTTGTGCAAAAAAGCGGTTAGCTCCTTCGGTCCTCCGATCGTTGTCAGAAG
TAAGTTGGCCGCAGTGTTATCACTCATGGTTATGGCAGCACTGCATAATTCTCTTACTGTCATGCCATCC
GTAAGATGCTTTTCTGTGACTGGTGAGTACTCAACCAAGTCATTCTGAGAATAGTGTATGCGGCGACCGA
GTTGCTCTTGCCCGGCGTCAATACGGGATAATACCGCGCCACATAGCAGAACTTTAAAAGTGCTCATCAT
TGGAAAACGTTCTTCGGGGCGAAAACTCTCAAGGATCTTACCGCTGTTGAGATCCAGTTCGATGTAACCC
ACTCGTGCACCCAACTGATCTTCAGCATCTTTTACTTTCACCAGCGTTTCTGGGTGAGCAAAAACAGGAA
GGCAAAATGCCGCAAAAAAGGGAATAAGGGCGACACGGAAATGTTGAATACTCATACTCTTCCTTTTTCA
ATATTATTGAAGCATTTATCAGGGTTATTGTCTCATGAGCGGATACATATTTGAATGTATTTAGAAAAAT
AAACAAATAGGGGTTCCGCGCACATTTCCCCGAAAAGTGCCACCTGACGTCTAAGAAACCATTATTATCA
TGACATTAACCTATAAAAATAGGCGTATCACGAGGCCCTTTCGTC
